Addgene plasmid #241302: Syntaxin1A(K264A,K265A,R210H,K84TAG)-mCherry
Purpose: Mammalian expression of syntaxin-1(K264A,K265A,K84TAG,R210H) fused to mCherry for genetic code expansion via Amber codon supression
Depositing lab: Justin Taraska. Depositing organization: National Heart, Lung, and Blood Institute (NHLBI). Publication: A PIP2-stabilized syntaxin-1a structure mapped with transition metal ion FRET and unnatural fluorescent amino acids at the plasma membrane. Obashi K, Strub MP, Taraska JW. Structure. Volume 34, Issue 1, 8 January 2026, Pages 45-61.e4 10.1016/j.str.2025.10.001 PubMed 41290003.
Backbone
  Vector backbone: pEGFP-N1
  Backbone manufacturer: Clonetech
  Vector type: Mammalian Expression
Growth in bacteria
  Bacterial resistance: Kanamycin, 50 μg/mL
  Growth temperature: 37°C
  Growth strain: DH5alpha
  Copy number: High Copy
Gene/Insert
  Gene/Insert name: Syntaxin-1A
  Species: R. norvegicus (rat)
  Insert size (bp): 864
  Mutation: K264A,K265A,K84TAG,R210H
  Entrez Gene: Stx1a
  Promoter: CMV
  Tag / fusion protein: mCherry (C terminal on insert)
  Cloning method: Gibson Cloning
  Sequencing primers: 5′ CMV-F; 3′ SV40-pArev
Terms and licenses: Academic/Nonprofit Terms; Industry Terms: Not Available to Industry
How to cite: Syntaxin1A(K264A,K265A,R210H,K84TAG)-mCherry was a gift from Justin Taraska (Addgene plasmid # 241302 ; http://n2t.net/addgene:241302 ; RRID:Addgene_241302)
