[The description below was written by a language model from this plasmid's Addgene catalogue record and pLannotate feature annotations shown in this document.]
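Description:
Syntaxin1A(K264A,K265A,R210H,K84TAG)-mCherry is a mammalian expression plasmid of about 5.5 kb built on the pEGFP-N1 backbone, with the original EGFP replaced by mCherry. It is propagated in E. coli from a high-copy ColE1/pUC-type origin and selected with kanamycin. The NeoR/KanR (Tn5 aminoglycoside phosphotransferase) cassette is driven by tandem bacterial (bla) and SV40 early promoters and ends in an HSV TK polyadenylation signal, so the same marker can also give G418 resistance in mammalian cells. An f1 origin and an SV40 origin fragment are also present as standard backbone elements. The short annotated hits to large T antigen, ble and the bGH poly(A) signal are fragments of backbone sequence rather than functional parts.

The payload is the 864 bp rat syntaxin-1A (Stx1a) coding sequence, introduced by Gibson cloning downstream of the human CMV immediate-early enhancer and promoter. It is fused at its C terminus through a short linker to mCherry, and the transcript is terminated by the SV40 poly(A) signal. The insert carries K264A, K265A and R210H substitutions, and the codon for K84 is replaced by an amber (TAG) stop codon. Full-length protein is therefore made only when the amber codon is suppressed by an orthogonal tRNA/aminoacyl-tRNA synthetase pair, supplied separately, that inserts an unnatural amino acid at position 84. Because mCherry lies downstream of the TAG, red fluorescence reports successful readthrough and marks the location of the full-length SNARE protein. The associated publication indicates use in mapping syntaxin-1a structure at the plasma membrane with fluorescent unnatural amino acids and transition metal ion FRET. The record does not state the specific role of each point mutation.
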