Features (pLannotate 1.2.2; 16 found; start..end, strand, type, name):
     61..364     +  enhancer       CMV enhancer: human cytomegalovirus immediate early enhancer
    365..568     +  promoter       CMV promoter: human cytomegalovirus (CMV) immediate early promoter
    613..1476    +  CDS            Stx1a: STX1A_RAT - Also known as Sap. Experimental evidence at protein level: Swiss-Prot protein existence level 1. Plays an essential role in hormone and neurotransmitter calcium-dependent exocytosis and endocytosis (PubMed:7901002, PubMed:17301173, PubMed:18167541, PubMed:20484665, PubMed:22411134, PubMed:28813412). Part of the SNARE (Soluble NSF Attachment Receptor) complex composed of SNAP25, STX1A and VAMP2 which mediates the fusion of synaptic vesicles with the presynaptic plasma membrane (PubMed:14665625, PubMed:16888141, PubMed:19571812). STX1A and SNAP25 are localized on the plasma membrane
   1495..2199    +  CDS            mCherry: mCherry is a basic (constitutively fluorescent) red fluorescent protein published in 2004, derived from Discosoma sp.. It is reported to be a very rapidly-maturing monomer with low acid sensitivity.
   2202..2229    +  misc_feature   MCS (fragment): multiple cloning site
   2246..2330    +  CDS            large T antigen (fragment): large T antigen from SV40 (simian virus 40)
   2353..2474    +  polyA_signal   SV40 poly(A) signal: SV40 polyadenylation signal
   2508..2936    -  rep_origin     f1 ori (sequence partly withheld): f1 bacteriophage origin of replication; arrow indicates direction of (+) strand synthesis
   2963..3067    +  promoter       AmpR promoter: bla
   3069..3276    +  promoter       SV40 promoter (fragment): SV40 enhancer and early promoter
   3269..3370    +  rep_origin     SV40 ori (fragment): SV40 origin of replication
   3419..4213    +  CDS            NeoR/KanR: aminoglycoside phosphotransferase from Tn5; aph(3')-II (or nptII); confers resistance to neomycin, kanamycin, and G418 (Geneticin®)
   4234..4386    +  CDS            ble (fragment): BLE_KLEPN - Experimental evidence at protein level: Swiss-Prot protein existence level 1. Binding protein with a strong affinity to the bleomycin family of antibiotics. Binds to CL990; an antimitotic-antibiotic compound. From Klebsiella pneumoniae.
   4445..4492    +  polyA_signal   HSV TK poly(A) signal: herpes simplex virus thymidine kinase polyadenylation signal (Cole and Stacy, 1985)
   4583..4599    -  polyA_signal   bGH poly(A) signal (fragment): bovine growth hormone polyadenylation signal
   4821..5409    +  rep_origin     ori: high-copy-number ColE1/pMB1/pBR322/pUC origin of replication
>Addgene plasmid #241302 | Syntaxin1A(K264A,K265A,R210H,K84TAG)-mCherry | addgene full sequence | sequence record 481101 | Addgene NGS Result
TAGTTATTAATAGTAATCAATTACGGGGTCATTAGTTCATAGCCCATATATGGAGTTCCGCGTTACATAA
CTTACGGTAAATGGCCCGCCTGGCTGACCGCCCAACGACCCCCGCCCATTGACGTCAATAATGACGTATG
TTCCCATAGTAACGCCAATAGGGACTTTCCATTGACGTCAATGGGTGGAGTATTTACGGTAAACTGCCCA
CTTGGCAGTACATCAAGTGTATCATATGCCAAGTACGCCCCCTATTGACGTCAATGACGGTAAATGGCCC
GCCTGGCATTATGCCCAGTACATGACCTTATGGGACTTTCCTACTTGGCAGTACATCTACGTATTAGTCA
TCGCTATTACCATGGTGATGCGGTTTTGGCAGTACATCAATGGGCGTGGATAGCGGTTTGACTCACGGGG
ATTTCCAAGTCTCCACCCCATTGACGTCAATGGGAGTTTGTTTTGGCACCAAAATCAACGGGACTTTCCA
AAATGTCGTAACAACTCCGCCCCATTGACGCAAATGGGCGGTAGGCGTGTACGGTGGGAGGTCTATATAA
GCAGAGCTGGTTTAGTGAACCGTCAGATCCGCTAGCGCTACCGGTCGCCACCATGAAGGACCGAACCCAG
GAGCTCCGCACGGCCAAGGACAGCGATGACGACGATGATGTCACTGTCACTGTGGACCGAGACCGCTTCA
TGGATGAGTTCTTTGAACAGGTGGAAGAGATCCGGGGCTTTATTGACAAGATTGCTGAAAACGTGGAGGA
GGTGAAGAGGAAACACAGCGCCATCCTGGCCTCCCCGAACCCCGATGAGAAGACCAAGGAGGAACTGGAG
GAGCTCATGTCGGACATTAAGTAGACAGCGAACAAAGTTCGCTCCAAGCTAAAGAGCATCGAGCAGAGCA
TCGAGCAGGAGGAAGGTCTGAACCGCTCGTCGGCGGACCTGAGGATCCGGAAGACGCAGCATTCCACGCT
GTCCCGAAAGTTTGTGGAGGTCATGTCCGAGTACAACGCCACTCAGTCAGACTACCGAGAACGCTGCAAA
GGGCGCATCCAGAGGCAGCTGGAGATCACTGGCCGGACCACGACCAGTGAGGAGTTGGAAGACATGCTGG
AGAGTGGGAATCCCGCCATCTTTGCCTCTGGGATCATCATGGACTCCAGCATCTCGAAGCAGGCCCTCAG
TGAGATCGAGACCAGGCACAGTGAGATCATCAAGTTGGAGAACAGCATCCACGAGCTACACGATATGTTC
ATGGACATGGCCATGCTGGTGGAGAGCCAGGGGGAGATGATTGACAGGATCGAGTACAATGTGGAACACG
CTGTGGACTACGTGGAGAGGGCCGTGTCTGACACCAAGAAGGCCGTCAAGTACCAGAGCAAGGCACGCAG
GGCCGCCATCATGATCATCATTTGCTGTGTGATTCTGGGCATCATCATCGCCTCCACCATCGGGGGCATC
TTTGGAGGCGGATCCGGAGGGTCTATGGTGAGCAAGGGCGAGGAGGATAACATGGCCATCATCAAGGAGT
TCATGCGCTTCAAGGTGCACATGGAGGGCTCCGTGAACGGCCACGAGTTCGAGATCGAGGGCGAGGGCGA
GGGCCGCCCCTACGAGGGCACCCAGACCGCCAAGCTGAAGGTGACCAAGGGTGGCCCCCTGCCCTTCGCC
TGGGACATCCTGTCCCCTCAGTTCATGTACGGCTCCAAGGCCTACGTGAAGCACCCCGCCGACATCCCCG
ACTACTTGAAGCTGTCCTTCCCCGAGGGCTTCAAGTGGGAGCGCGTGATGAACTTCGAGGACGGCGGCGT
GGTGACCGTGACCCAGGACTCCTCCCTGCAGGACGGCGAGTTCATCTACAAGGTGAAGCTGCGCGGCACC
AACTTCCCCTCCGACGGCCCCGTAATGCAGAAGAAGACCATGGGCTGGGAGGCCTCCTCCGAGCGGATGT
ACCCCGAGGACGGCGCCCTGAAGGGCGAGATCAAGCAGAGGCTGAAGCTGAAGGACGGCGGCCACTACGA
CGCTGAGGTCAAGACCACCTACAAGGCCAAGAAGCCCGTGCAGCTGCCCGGCGCCTACAACGTCAACATC
AAGTTGGACATCACCTCCCACAACGAGGACTACACCATCGTGGAACAGTACGAACGCGCCGAGGGCCGCC
ACTCCACCGGCGGCATGGACGAGCTGTACTGAGTCGACGGTACCGCGGGCCCGGGATCCACCGGATCTAG
ATAACTGATCATAATCAGCCATACCACATTTGTAGAGGTTTTACTTGCTTTAAAAAACCTCCCACACCTC
CCCCTGAACCTGAAACATAAAATGAATGCAATTGTTGTTGTTAACTTGTTTATTGCAGCTTATAATGGTT
ACAAATAAAGCAATAGCATCACAAATTTCACAAATAAAGCATTTTTTTCACTGCATTCTAGTTGTGGTTT
GTCCAAACTCATCAATGTATCTTAACGCGTAAATTGTAAGCGTTAATATTTTGTTAAAATTCGCGTTAAA
TTTTTGTTAAATCAGCTCATTTTTTAACCAATAGGCCGAAATCGGCAAAATCCCTTATAAATCAAAAGAA
TAGACCGAGATAGGGT
[37 nt withheld, positions 2607-2643]
AAAGAACGTGGACTCCAACGTCAAAGG
[49 nt withheld, positions 2671-2719]
T
[91 nt withheld, positions 2721-2811]
G
[124 nt withheld, positions 2813-2936]
CAGGTGGCACTTTTCGGGGAAATGTGCGCGGAACCCCTATTTGTTTATTTTTCTAAATACATTCAAATAT
GTATCCGCTCATGAGACAATAACCCTGATAAATGCTTCAATAATATTGAAAAAGGAAGAGTCCTGAGGCG
GAAAGAACCAGCTGTGGAATGTGTGTCAGTTAGGGTGTGGAAAGTCCCCAGGCTCCCCAGCAGGCAGAAG
TATGCAAAGCATGCATCTCAATTAGTCAGCAACCAGGTGTGGAAAGTCCCCAGGCTCCCCAGCAGGCAGA
AGTATGCAAAGCATGCATCTCAATTAGTCAGCAACCATAGTCCCGCCCCTAACTCCGCCCCATGGCTGAC
TAATTTTTTTTATTTATGCAGAGGCCGAGGCCGCCTCGGCCTCTGAGCTATTCCAGAAGTAGTGAGGAGG
CTTTTTTGGAGGCCTAGGCTTTTGCAAAGATCGATCAAGAGACAGGATGAGGATCGTTTCGCATGATTGA
ACAAGATGGATTGCACGCAGGTTCTCCGGCCGCTTGGGTGGAGAGGCTATTCGGCTATGACTGGGCACAA
CAGACAATCGGCTGCTCTGATGCCGCCGTGTTCCGGCTGTCAGCGCAGGGGCGCCCGGTTCTTTTTGTCA
AGACCGACCTGTCCGGTGCCCTGAATGAACTGCAAGACGAGGCAGCGCGGCTATCGTGGCTGGCCACGAC
GGGCGTTCCTTGCGCAGCTGTGCTCGACGTTGTCACTGAAGCGGGAAGGGACTGGCTGCTATTGGGCGAA
GTGCCGGGGCAGGATCTCCTGTCATCTCACCTTGCTCCTGCCGAGAAAGTATCCATCATGGCTGATGCAA
TGCGGCGGCTGCATACGCTTGATCCGGCTACCTGCCCATTCGACCACCAAGCGAAACATCGCATCGAGCG
AGCACGTACTCGGATGGAAGCCGGTCTTGTCGATCAGGATGATCTGGACGAAGAGCATCAGGGGCTCGCG
CCAGCCGAACTGTTCGCCAGGCTCAAGGCGAGCATGCCCGACGGCGAGGATCTCGTCGTGACCCATGGCG
ATGCCTGCTTGCCGAATATCATGGTGGAAAATGGCCGCTTTTCTGGATTCATCGACTGTGGCCGGCTGGG
TGTGGCGGACCGCTATCAGGACATAGCGTTGGCTACCCGTGATATTGCTGAAGAGCTTGGCGGCGAATGG
GCTGACCGCTTCCTCGTGCTTTACGGTATCGCCGCTCCCGATTCGCAGCGCATCGCCTTCTATCGCCTTC
TTGACGAGTTCTTCTGAGCGGGACTCTGGGGTTCGAAATGACCGACCAAGCGACGCCCAACCTGCCATCA
CGAGATTTCGATTCCACCGCCGCCTTCTATGAAAGGTTGGGCTTCGGAATCGTTTTCCGGGACGCCGGCT
GGATGATCCTCCAGCGCGGGGATCTCATGCTGGAGTTCTTCGCCCACCCTAGGGGGAGGCTAACTGAAAC
ACGGAAGGAGACAATACCGGAAGGAACCCGCGCTATGACGGCAATAAAAAGACAGAATAAAACGCACGGT
GTTGGGTCGTTTGTTCATAAACGCGGGGTTCGGTCCCAGGGCTGGCACTCTGTCGATACCCCACCGAGAC
CCCATTGGGGCCAATACGCCCGCGTTTCTTCCTTTTCCCCACCCCACCCCCCAAGTTCGGGTGAAGGCCC
AGGGCTCGCAGCCAACGTCGGGGCGGCAGGCCCTGCCATAGCCTCAGGTTACTCATATATACTTTAGATT
GATTTAAAACTTCATTTTTAATTTAAAAGGATCTAGGTGAAGATCCTTTTTGATAATCTCATGACCAAAA
TCCCTTAACGTGAGTTTTCGTTCCACTGAGCGTCAGACCCCGTAGAAAAGATCAAAGGATCTTCTTGAGA
TCCTTTTTTTCTGCGCGTAATCTGCTGCTTGCAAACAAAAAAACCACCGCTACCAGCGGTGGTTTGTTTG
CCGGATCAAGAGCTACCAACTCTTTTTCCGAAGGTAACTGGCTTCAGCAGAGCGCAGATACCAAATACTG
TTCTTCTAGTGTAGCCGTAGTTAGGCCACCACTTCAAGAACTCTGTAGCACCGCCTACATACCTCGCTCT
GCTAATCCTGTTACCAGTGGCTGCTGCCAGTGGCGATAAGTCGTGTCTTACCGGGTTGGACTCAAGACGA
TAGTTACCGGATAAGGCGCAGCGGTCGGGCTGAACGGGGGGTTCGTGCACACAGCCCAGCTTGGAGCGAA
CGACCTACACCGAACTGAGATACCTACAGCGTGAGCTATGAGAAAGCGCCACGCTTCCCGAAGGGAGAAA
GGCGGACAGGTATCCGGTAAGCGGCAGGGTCGGAACAGGAGAGCGCACGAGGGAGCTTCCAGGGGGAAAC
GCCTGGTATCTTTATAGTCCTGTCGGGTTTCGCCACCTCTGACTTGAGCGTCGATTTTTGTGATGCTCGT
CAGGGGGGCGGAGCCTATGGAAAAACGCCAGCAACGCGGCCTTTTTACGGTTCCTGGCCTTTTGCTGGCC
TTTTGCTCACATGTTCTTTCCTGCGTTATCCCCTGATTCTGTGGATAACCGTATTACCGCCATGCAT
